>Addgene plasmid #188696 | pEGPN-coBCL2L1-F97C | addgene full sequence | sequence record 374883 | Addgene NGS Result
GTCGACGGATCGGGAGATCTCCCGATCCCCTATGGTGCACTCTCAGTACAATCTGCTCTGATGCCGCATA
GTTAAGCCAGTATCTGCTCCCTGCTTGTGTGTTGGAGGTCGCTGAGTAGTGCGCGAGCAAAATTTAAGCT
ACAACAAGGCAAGGCTTGACCGACAATTGCATGAAGAATCTGCTTAGGGTTAGGCGTTTTGCGCTGCTTC
GCGATGTACGGGCCAGATATACGCGTTGACATTGATTATTGACTAGTTATTAATAGTAATCAATTACGGG
GTCATTAGTTCATAGCCCATATATGGAGTTCCGCGTTACATAACTTACGGTAAATGGCCCGCCTGGCTGA
CCGCCCAACGACCCCCGCCCATTGACGTCAATAATGACGTATGTTCCCATAGTAACGCCAATAGGGACTT
TCCATTGACGTCAATGGGTGGAGTATTTACGGTAAACTGCCCACTTGGCAGTACATCAAGTGTATCATAT
GCCAAGTACGCCCCCTATTGACGTCAATGACGGTAAATGGCCCGCCTGGCATTATGCCCAGTACATGACC
TTATGGGACTTTCCTACTTGGCAGTACATCTACGTATTAGTCATCGCTATTACCATGGTGATGCGGTTTT
GGCAGTACATCAATGGGCGTGGATAGCGGTTTGACTCACGGGGATTTCCAAGTCTCCACCCCATTGACGT
CAATGGGAGTTTGTTTTGGCACCAAAATCAACGGGACTTTCCAAAATGTCGTAACAACTCCGCCCCATTG
ACGCAAATGGGCGGTAGGCGTGTACGGTGGGAGGTCTATATAAGCAGCGCGTTTTGCCTGTACTGGGTCT
CTCTGGTTAGACCAGATCTGAGCCTGGGAGCTCTCTGGCTAACTAGGGAACCCACTGCTTAAGCCTCAAT
AAAGCTTGCCTTGAGTGCTTCAAGTAGTGTGTGCCCGTCTGTTGTGTGACTCTGGTAACTAGAGATCCCT
CAGACCCTTTTAGTCAGTGTGGAAAATCTCTAGCAGTGGCGCCCGAACAGGGACTTGAAAGCGAAAGGGA
AACCAGAGGAGCTCTCTCGACGCAGGACTCGGCTTGCTGAAGCGCGCACGGCAAGAGGCGAGGGGCGGCG
ACTGGTGAGTACGCCAAAAATTTTGACTAGCGGAGGCTAGAAGGAGAGAGATGGGTGCGAGAGCGTCAGT
ATTAAGCGGGGGAGAATTAGATCGCGATGGGAAAAAATTCGGTTAAGGCCAGGGGGAAAGAAAAAATATA
AATTAAAACATATAGTATGGGCAAGCAGGGAGCTAGAACGATTCGCAGTTAATCCTGGCCTGTTAGAAAC
ATCAGAAGGCTGTAGACAAATACTGGGACAGCTACAACCATCCCTTCAGACAGGATCAGAAGAACTTAGA
TCATTATATAATACAGTAGCAACCCTCTATTGTGTGCATCAAAGGATAGAGATAAAAGACACCAAGGAAG
CTTTAGACAAGATAGAGGAAGAGCAAAACAAAAGTAAGACCACCGCACAGCAAGCGGCCGGCCGCTGATC
TTCAGACCTGGAGGAGGAGATATGAGGGACAATTGGAGAAGTGAATTATATAAATATAAAGTAGTAAAAA
TTGAACCATTAGGAGTAGCACCCACCAAGGCAAAGAGAAGAGTGGTGCAGAGAGAAAAAAGAGCAGTGGG
AATAGGAGCTTTGTTCCTTGGGTTCTTGGGAGCAGCAGGAAGCACTATGGGCGCAGCGTCAATGACGCTG
ACGGTACAGGCCAGACAATTATTGTCTGGTATAGTGCAGCAGCAGAACAATTTGCTGAGGGCTATTGAGG
CGCAACAGCATCTGTTGCAACTCACAGTCTGGGGCATCAAGCAGCTCCAGGCAAGAATCCTGGCTGTGGA
AAGATACCTAAAGGATCAACAGCTCCTGGGGATTTGGGGTTGCTCTGGAAAACTCATTTGCACCACTGCT
GTGCCTTGGAATGCTAGTTGGAGTAATAAATCTCTGGAACAGATTTGGAATCACACGACCTGGATGGAGT
GGGACAGAGAAATTAACAATTACACAAGCTTAATACACTCCTTAATTGAAGAATCGCAAAACCAGCAAGA
AAAGAATGAACAAGAATTATTGGAATTAGATAAATGGGCAAGTTTGTGGAATTGGTTTAACATAACAAAT
TGGCTGTGGTATATAAAATTATTCATAATGATAGTAGGAGGCTTGGTAGGTTTAAGAATAGTTTTTGCTG
TACTTTCTATAGTGAATAGAGTTAGGCAGGGATATTCACCATTATCGTTTCAGACCCACCTCCCAACCCC
GAGGGGACCCGACAGGCCCGAAGGAATAGAAGAAGAAGGTGGAGAGAGAGACAGAGACAGATCCATTCGA
TTAGTGAACGGATCGGCACTGCGTGCGCCAATTCTGCAGACAAATGGCAGTATTCATCCACAATTTTAAA
AGAAAAGGGGGGATTGGGGGGTACAGTGCAGGGGAAAGAATAGTAGACATAATAGCAACAGACATACAAA
CTAAAGAATTACAAAAACAAATTACAAAAATTCAAAATTTTCGGGTTTATTACAGGGACAGCAGAGATCC
AGTTTGGTTAGTACCGGGCCCGGGGATCAGTGTGAGGGAGTGTAAAGCTGGTTTAAACCCTGCAGGGGGC
AGAGCGCACATCGCCCACAGTCCCCGAGAAGTTGGGGGGAGGGGTCGGCAATTGAACCGGTGCCTAGAGA
AGGTGGCGCGGGGTAAACTGGGAAAGTGATGTCGTGTACTGGCTCCGCCTTTTTCCCGAGGGTGGGGGAG
AACCGTATATAAGTGCAGTAGTCGCCGTGAACGTTCTTTTTCGCAACGGGTTTGCCGCCAGAACACAGCG
CCGGTGCTAACTCGAACGCTAGCTGTGCGATCGTTTGCCACCATGAGTCAGTCCAATAGAGAATTAGTGG
TTGACTTCTTGTCATACAAACTGTCACAAAAAGGTTACTCATGGAGCCAATTCAGCGACGTTGAAGAGAA
CCGGACCGAGGCTCCTGAGGGGACTGAAAGTGAGATGGAGACGCCAAGTGCTATCAACGGTAACCCCTCA
TGGCACCTTGCTGACTCACCCGCTGTGAACGGAGCCACTGGCCATTCGTCTTCCCTCGACGCCCGGGAGG
TGATCCCAATGGCGGCCGTGAAACAGGCCCTGAGGGAGGCCGGAGATGAATGTGAGCTGAGATACAGAAG
AGCGTTCTCAGATTTGACCTCCCAGCTGCACATAACACCGGGGACTGCTTACCAGTCGTTCGAGCAGGTC
GTCAACGAACTTTTTCGGGATGGCGTAAACTGGGGCCGGATTGTCGCTTTCTTTTCATTCGGCGGAGCAC
TTTGCGTCGAGTCTGTCGATAAGGAGATGCAGGTTCTGGTCTCCCGTATCGCCGCCTGGATGGCTACATA
CTTGAATGATCACCTTGAGCCTTGGATCCAGGAAAATGGCGGCTGGGATACTTTCGTGGAGCTTTACGGA
AATAATGCGGCCGCTGAGTCCCGCAAGGGGCAGGAGCGGTTTAATCGGTGGTTTCTGACTGGGATGACCG
TTGCTGGCGTCGTCCTGTTGGGATCTCTATTCTCCAGAAAGTGAAACCCAGCTTTGTTGTACAAACCGCT
GTTCCTAGGAATCCCGAGGCCTCTACCGGGTAGGGGAGGCGCTTTTCCCAAGGCAGTCTGGAGCATGCGC
TTTAGCAGCCCCGCTGGGCACTTGGCGCTACACAAGTGGCCTCTGGCCTCGCACACATTCCACATCCACC
GGTAGGCGCCAACCGGCTCCGTTCTTTGGTGGCCCCTTCGCGCCACCTTCTACTCCTCCCCTAGTCAGGA
AGTTCCCCCCCGCCCCGCAGCTCGCGTCGTGCAGGACGTGACAAATGGAAGTAGCACGTCTCACTAGTCT
CGTGCAGATGGACAGCACCGCTGAGCAATGGAAGCGGGTAGGCCTTTGGGGCAGCGGCCAATAGCAGCTT
TGCTCCTTCGCTTTCTGGGCTCAGAGGCTGGGAAGGGGTGGGTCCGGGGGCGGGCTCAGGGGCGGGCTCA
GGGGCGGGGCGGGCGCCCGAAGGTCCTCCGGAGGCCCGGCATTCTGCACGCTTCAAAAGCGCACGTCTGC
CGCGCTGTTCTCCTCTTCCTCATCTCCGGGCCTTTCGGACCCGACATTAGCGCTACAGCTTAAGCGGGCC
ACCATGATTGAACAAGATGGATTGCACGCAGGTTCTCCGGCCGCTTGGGTGGAGAGGCTATTCGGCTATG
ACTGGGCACAACAGACAATCGGCTGCTCTGATGCCGCCGTGTTCCGGCTGTCAGCGCAGGGGCGCCCGGT
TCTTTTTGTCAAGACCGACCTGTCCGGTGCCCTGAATGAACTGCAAGACGAGGCAGCGCGGCTATCGTGG
CTGGCCACGACGGGCGTTCCTTGCGCAGCTGTGCTCGACGTTGTCACTGAAGCGGGAAGGGACTGGCTGC
TATTGGGCGAAGTGCCGGGGCAGGATCTCCTGTCATCTCACCTTGCTCCTGCCGAGAAAGTATCCATCAT
GGCTGATGCAATGCGGCGGCTGCATACGCTTGATCCGGCTACCTGCCCATTCGACCACCAAGCGAAACAT
CGCATCGAGCGAGCACGTACTCGGATGGAAGCCGGTCTTGTCGATCAGGATGATCTGGACGAAGAGCATC
AGGGGCTCGCGCCAGCCGAACTGTTCGCCAGGCTCAAGGCGAGCATGCCCGACGGCGAGGATCTCGTCGT
GACCCATGGCGATGCCTGCTTGCCGAATATCATGGTGGAAAATGGCCGCTTTTCTGGATTCATCGACTGT
GGCCGGCTGGGTGTGGCGGACCGCTATCAGGACATAGCGTTGGCTACCCGTGATATTGCTGAAGAGCTTG
GCGGCGAATGGGCTGACCGCTTCCTCGTGCTTTACGGTATCGCCGCTCCCGATTCGCAGCGCATCGCCTT
CTATCGCCTTCTTGACGAGTTCTTCTGAGGATCCGTTTAAACGTTGTTGTTTGGGGTTGAATTACTCTTC
TAGACCGCGGCGCGCCCGATAATCAACCTCTGGATTACAAAATTTGTGAAAGATTGACTGGTATTCTTAA
CTATGTTGCTCCTTTTACGCTATGTGGATACGCTGCTTTAATGCCTTTGTATCATGCTATTGCTTCCCGT
ATGGCTTTCATTTTCTCCTCCTTGTATAAATCCTGGTTGCTGTCTCTTTATGAGGAGTTGTGGCCCGTTG
TCAGGCAACGTGGCGTGGTGTGCACTGTGTTTGCTGACGCAACCCCCACTGGTTGGGGCATTGCCACCAC
CTGTCAGCTCCTTTCCGGGACTTTCGCTTTCCCCCTCCCTATTGCCACGGCGGAACTCATCGCCGCCTGC
CTTGCCCGCTGCTGGACAGGGGCTCGGCTGTTGGGCACTGACAATTCCGTGGTGTTGTCGGGGAAATCAT
CGTCCTTTCCTTGGCTGCTCGCCTGTGTTGCCACCTGGATTCTGCGCGGGACGTCCTTCTGCTACGTCCC
TTCGGCCCTCAATCCAGCGGACCTTCCTTCCCGCGGCCTGCTGCCGGCTCTGCGGCCTCTTCCGCGTCTT
CGCCTTCGCCCTCAGACGAGTCGGATCTCCCTTTGGGCCGCCTCCCCGCATCGATACCGTCGACCTCGAT
CGAGACCTAGAAAAACATGGAGCAATCACAAGTAGCAATACAGCAGCTACCAATGCTGATTGTGCCTGGC
TAGAAGCACAAGAGGAGGAGGAGGTGGGTTTTCCAGTCACACCTCAGGTACCTTTAAGACCAATGACTTA
CAAGGCAGCTGTAGATCTTAGCCACTTTTTAAAAGAAAAGGGGGGACTGGAAGGGCTAATTCACTCCCAA
CGAAGACAAGATATCCTTGATCTGTGGATCTACCACACACAAGGCTACTTCCCTGATTGGCAGAACTACA
CACCAGGGCCAGGGATCAGATATCCACTGACCTTTGGATGGTGCTACAAGCTAGTACCAGTTGAGCAAGA
GAAGGTAGAAGAAGCCAATGAAGGAGAGAACACCCGCTTGTTACACCCTGTGAGCCTGCATGGGATGGAT
GACCCGGAGAGAGAAGTATTAGAGTGGAGGTTTGACAGCCGCCTAGCATTTCATCACATGGCCCGAGAGC
TGCATCCGGACTGTACTGGGTCTCTCTGGTTAGACCAGATCTGAGCCTGGGAGCTCTCTGGCTAACTAGG
GAACCCACTGCTTAAGCCTCAATAAAGCTTGCCTTGAGTGCTTCAAGTAGTGTGTGCCCGTCTGTTGTGT
GACTCTGGTAACTAGAGATCCCTCAGACCCTTTTAGTCAGTGTGGAAAATCTCTAGCAGCATGTGAGCAA
AAGGCCAGCAAAAGGCCAGGAACCGTAAAAAGGCCGCGTTGCTGGCGTTTTTCCATAGGCTCCGCCCCCC
TGACGAGCATCACAAAAATCGACGCTCAAGTCAGAGGTGGCGAAACCCGACAGGACTATAAAGATACCAG
GCGTTTCCCCCTGGAAGCTCCCTCGTGCGCTCTCCTGTTCCGACCCTGCCGCTTACCGGATACCTGTCCG
CCTTTCTCCCTTCGGGAAGCGTGGCGCTTTCTCATAGCTCACGCTGTAGGTATCTCAGTTCGGTGTAGGT
CGTTCGCTCCAAGCTGGGCTGTGTGCACGAACCCCCCGTTCAGCCCGACCGCTGCGCCTTATCCGGTAAC
TATCGTCTTGAGTCCAACCCGGTAAGACACGACTTATCGCCACTGGCAGCAGCCACTGGTAACAGGATTA
GCAGAGCGAGGTATGTAGGCGGTGCTACAGAGTTCTTGAAGTGGTGGCCTAACTACGGCTACACTAGAAG
AACAGTATTTGGTATCTGCGCTCTGCTGAAGCCAGTTACCTTCGGAAAAAGAGTTGGTAGCTCTTGATCC
GGCAAACAAACCACCGCTGGTAGCGGTGGTTTTTTTGTTTGCAAGCAGCAGATTACGCGCAGAAAAAAAG
GATCTCAAGAAGATCCTTTGATCTTTTCTACGGGGTCTGACGCTCAGTGGAACGAAAACTCACGTTAAGG
GATTTTGGTCATGAGATTATCAAAAAGGATCTTCACCTAGATCCTTTTAAATTAAAAATGAAGTTTTAAA
TCAATCTAAAGTATATATGAGTAAACTTGGTCTGACAGTTACCAATGCTTAATCAGTGAGGCACCTATCT
CAGCGATCTGTCTATTTCGTTCATCCATAGTTGCCTGACTCCCCGTCGTGTAGATAACTACGATACGGGA
GGGCTTACCATCTGGCCCCAGTGCTGCAATGATACCGCGAGACCCACGCTCACCGGCTCCAGATTTATCA
GCAATAAACCAGCCAGCCGGAAGGGCCGAGCGCAGAAGTGGTCCTGCAACTTTATCCGCCTCCATCCAGT
CTATTAATTGTTGCCGGGAAGCTAGAGTAAGTAGTTCGCCAGTTAATAGTTTGCGCAACGTTGTTGCCAT
TGCTACAGGCATCGTGGTGTCACGCTCGTCGTTTGGTATGGCTTCATTCAGCTCCGGTTCCCAACGATCA
AGGCGAGTTACATGATCCCCCATGTTGTGCAAAAAAGCGGTTAGCTCCTTCGGTCCTCCGATCGTTGTCA
GAAGTAAGTTGGCCGCAGTGTTATCACTCATGGTTATGGCAGCACTGCATAATTCTCTTACTGTCATGCC
ATCCGTAAGATGCTTTTCTGTGACTGGTGAGTACTCAACCAAGTCATTCTGAGAATAGTGTATGCGGCGA
CCGAGTTGCTCTTGCCCGGCGTCAATACGGGATAATACCGCGCCACATAGCAGAACTTTAAAAGTGCTCA
TCATTGGAAAACGTTCTTCGGGGCGAAAACTCTCAAGGATCTTACCGCTGTTGAGATCCAGTTCGATGTA
ACCCACTCGTGCACCCAACTGATCTTCAGCATCTTTTACTTTCACCAGCGTTTCTGGGTGAGCAAAAACA
GGAAGGCAAAATGCCGCAAAAAAGGGAATAAGGGCGACACGGAAATGTTGAATACTCATACTCTTCCTTT
TTCAATATTATTGAAGCATTTATCAGGGTTATTGTCTCATGAGCGGATACATATTTGAATGTATTTAGAA
AAATAAACAAATAGGGGTTCCGCGCACATTTCCCCGAAAAGTGCCACCTGAC
Features (pLannotate 1.2.2; 20 found; start..end, strand, type, name):
     31..83      -  misc_feature   bom (fragment): basis of mobility region from pBR322
    238..617     +  enhancer       CMV enhancer: human cytomegalovirus immediate early enhancer
    618..817     +  promoter       CMV promoter: human cytomegalovirus (CMV) immediate early promoter
    835..1015    +  LTR            5' LTR (truncated): truncated 5' long terminal repeat (LTR) from HIV-1
   1062..1187    +  misc_feature   HIV-1 Ψ: packaging signal of human immunodeficiency virus type 1
   1171..1509    +  CDS            HIV-1 gag (fragment): gag protein from human immunodeficiency virus 1; gag
   1684..1917    +  misc_feature   RRE: The Rev response element (RRE) of HIV-1 allows for Rev-dependent mRNA export from the nucleus to the cytoplasm.
   2294..2394    +  CDS            Rev (fragment): human immunodeficiency virus 1 (HIV-1) Rev protein; rev; enhances nuclear export of unspliced and incompletely spliced viral mRNAs
   2444..2561    +  misc_feature   cPPT/CTS: central polypurine tract and central termination sequence of HIV-1
   2657..2868    +  promoter       EF-1α core promoter: core promoter for human elongation factor EF-1α
   2913..3611    +  CDS            BCL2L1: B2CL1_HUMAN - Also known as BCL2L, BCLX. Experimental evidence at protein level: Swiss-Prot protein existence level 1. Isoform Bcl-X(S) promotes apoptosis. From Homo sapiens (Human).
   3668..4167    +  promoter       PGK promoter: mouse phosphoglycerate kinase 1 promoter
   4204..4998    +  CDS            NeoR/KanR: aminoglycoside phosphotransferase from Tn5; aph(3')-II (or nptII); confers resistance to neomycin, kanamycin, and G418 (Geneticin®)
   5061..5649    +  misc_feature   WPRE: woodchuck hepatitis virus posttranscriptional regulatory element
   5650..5669    +  misc_feature   MCS (fragment): pBluescript multiple cloning site
   5671..6171    +  CDS            nef (fragment): NEF_HV1LA - Experimental evidence at protein level: Swiss-Prot protein existence level 1. Extracellular Nef protein targets CD4(+) T-lymphocytes for apoptosis by interacting with CXCR4 surface receptors. From Human immunodeficiency virus type 1 group M subtype B (isolate Lai) (HIV-1).
   6178..6358    +  LTR            5' LTR (truncated): truncated 5' long terminal repeat (LTR) from HIV-1
   6420..7008    -  rep_origin     ori: high-copy-number ColE1/pMB1/pBR322/pUC origin of replication
   7179..8039    -  CDS            AmpR: β-lactamase; bla; confers resistance to ampicillin, carbenicillin, and related antibiotics
   8040..8144    -  promoter       AmpR promoter: bla
