[The description below was written by a language model from this plasmid's Addgene catalogue record and pLannotate feature annotations shown in this document.]
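Description:
pEGPN-coBCL2L1-F97C is a lentiviral expression plasmid built on a pLenti backbone and designed to deliver a codon-optimized human BCL2L1 (BCL-XL) coding sequence carrying the F97C substitution, which the record describes as a drug-resistant mutant. In bacteria it is maintained through a high-copy ColE1/pUC-type origin and selected with ampicillin via the β-lactamase gene and its native promoter. A recombination-reducing strain is listed for propagation, as is typical for plasmids with repeated LTR sequences.

The viral portion has a third-generation style layout. A CMV enhancer/promoter drives transcription of the genomic RNA from a truncated HIV-1 5' LTR. This is followed by the Ψ packaging signal with an adjoining gag fragment, the Rev response element for Rev-dependent nuclear export, and the cPPT/CTS, which aids nuclear import of the reverse-transcribed genome. Two internal expression units sit within the transfer region. An EF-1α core promoter drives the BCL2L1 open reading frame, and a mouse PGK promoter drives NeoR/KanR, allowing G418 selection of transduced mammalian cells. A WPRE downstream of these cassettes enhances transcript stability and expression. The unit ends with a nef-derived fragment and a second truncated LTR, which the annotation tool labels as a 5' LTR although its position corresponds to the 3' LTR. No epitope tag or fluorescent reporter is annotated.

The construct is suited to producing lentivirus for stable expression of the mutant BCL-XL in mammalian cells, for example to test whether F97C protects against a BCL-XL-targeting compound. The record does not name the drug to which the mutation confers resistance.
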