Addgene plasmid #188696: pEGPN-coBCL2L1-F97C
Purpose: express codon optimized BCL-XL drug resistant mutant
Depositing lab: Lewis Cantley. Depositing organization: Cornell University.
Backbone
  Vector backbone: pLenti
  Vector type: Lentiviral
Growth in bacteria
  Bacterial resistance: Ampicillin, 100 μg/mL
  Growth temperature: 30°C
  Growth strain: NEB Stable
  Copy number: High Copy
Gene/Insert
  Gene/Insert name: coBCL2L1-F97C
  Species: H. sapiens (human)
  Insert size (bp): 726
  Mutation: codon optimized, F97C
  Entrez Gene: BCL2L1 (a.k.a. BCL-XL/S, BCL2L, BCLX, Bcl-X, PPP1R52)
  Cloning method: Gibson Cloning
Terms and licenses: Academic/Nonprofit Terms; Industry Terms: Not Available to Industry
How to cite: pEGPN-coBCL2L1-F97C was a gift from Lewis Cantley (Addgene plasmid # 188696 ; http://n2t.net/addgene:188696 ; RRID:Addgene_188696)
